Addgene plasmid #23670: pDONR223-WNK1
Depositing lab: William Hahn & David Root. Depositing organization: Dana-Farber Cancer Institute. Publication: COT drives resistance to RAF inhibition through MAP kinase pathway reactivation. Johannessen CM, Boehm JS, Kim SY, Thomas SR, Wardwell L, Johnson LA, Emery CM, Stransky N, Cogdill AP, Barretina J, Caponigro G, Hieronymus H, Murray RR, Salehi-Ashtiani K, Hill DE, Vidal M, Zhao JJ, Yang X, Alkan O, Kim S, Harris JL, Wilson CJ, Myer VE, Finan PM, Root DE, Roberts TM, Golub T, Flaherty KT, Dummer R, Weber BL, Sellers WR, Schlegel R, Wargo JA, Hahn WC, Garraway LA. Nature. 2010 Dec 16;468(7326):968-72. doi: 10.1038/nature09627 PubMed 21107320.
Backbone
  Vector backbone: pDONR223
  Backbone manufacturer: Invitrogen
  Backbone size w/o insert (bp): 5005
  Vector type: Gateway Donor vector
Growth in bacteria
  Bacterial resistance: Spectinomycin, 50 μg/mL
  Growth temperature: 37°C
  Growth strain: DH5alpha
  Copy number: High Copy
Gene/Insert
  Gene/Insert name: WNK1 (alt name: protein kinase, lysine deficient 1)
  Species: H. sapiens (human)
  Insert size (bp): 1182
  Mutation: G4C
  Entrez Gene: WNK1 (a.k.a. HSAN2, HSN2, KDP, PPP1R167, PRKWNK1, PSK, p65)
  Cloning method: Gateway Cloning
  Sequencing primers: 5′ M13pUC-fwd; 3′ M13rev
Terms and licenses: Academic/Nonprofit Terms; Industry Terms: Not Available to Industry
Depositor comments: The ORF has no Stop codon. This design enables easy recombination into a destination vector to add an epitope tag of choice and Stop codon to the ORF. Do NOT use this plasmid directly for transfections. A set of 4 custom lentiviral vectors is available ( pLX301 (http://www.addgene.org/25895/) , pLX302 (http://www.addgene.org/25896/) , pLX303 (http://www.addgene.org/25897/) , pLX304 (http://www.addgene.org/25890/) ) to be used to express these ORFs in mammalian cells. These plasmids are not included in the kit and must be ordered separately.
How to cite: pDONR223-WNK1 was a gift from William Hahn & David Root (Addgene plasmid # 23670 ; http://n2t.net/addgene:23670 ; RRID:Addgene_23670)
