[The description below was written by a language model from this plasmid's Addgene catalogue record.]
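Description:
pDONR223-WNK1 is a Gateway entry clone built in the Invitrogen pDONR223 donor backbone (about 5 kb without insert). It carries a human WNK1 open reading frame (protein kinase, lysine deficient 1) introduced by Gateway recombination. The plasmid is propagated at high copy in standard E. coli cloning strains under spectinomycin selection. No feature table accompanies the record, so the origin of replication and the recombination sites flanking the insert are not itemised. In a clone of this type the ORF normally sits between attL sites, which allow an LR reaction to move it into destination vectors. M13 forward and reverse priming sites on either side of the insert are listed for sequencing.

The recorded insert is 1182 bp, far shorter than the full-length WNK1 coding sequence, so it presumably represents a short isoform or partial ORF; the record does not say which. A mutation noted as G4C is recorded without further explanation. The ORF deliberately lacks a stop codon, so transfer into a destination vector can fuse it in frame to a C-terminal epitope tag and a vector-supplied stop codon.

The donor backbone is not designed for mammalian expression, and the depositors state that the plasmid should not be transfected directly. Instead it serves as a shuttle source for the ORF, and the depositors point to a companion set of lentiviral destination vectors, the pLX301 to pLX304 series, for expression in mammalian cells. The clone belongs to a kinase ORF collection associated with a study that used expression screening to identify drivers of resistance to RAF inhibition through MAP kinase pathway reactivation.
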