>Addgene plasmid #23670 | pDONR223-WNK1 | depositor partial sequence | sequence record 11201 | Author sequence
ATGTCTGGCGGCGCCGCAGAGAAGCAGAGCAGCACTCCCGGTTCCCTGTTCCTCTCGCCGCCGGCTCCTG
CCCCCAAGAATGGCTCCAGCTCCGATTCCTCCGTGGGGGAGAAACTGGGAGCCGCGGCCGCCGACGCTGT
GACCGGCAGGACCGAGGAGTACAGGCGCCGCCGCCACACTATGGACAAGGACAGCCGTGGGGCGGCCGCG
ACCACTACCACCACTGAGCACCGCTTCTTCCGCCGGAGCGTCATCTGCGACTCCAATGCCACTGCACTGG
AGCTTCCCGGCCTTCCTCTTTCCCTGCCCCAGCCCAGCATCCCCGCGGCTGTCCCGCAGAGTGCTCCACC
GGAGCCCCACCGGGAAGAGACCGTGACCGCCACCGCCACTTCCCAGGTAGCCCAGCAGCCTCCAGCCGCT
GCCGCCCCTGGGGAACAGGCCGTCGCGGGCCCTGCCCCCTCGACTGTCCCCAGCAGTACCAGCAAAGACC
GCCCAGTGTCCCAGCCTAGCCTTGTGGGGAGCAAAGAGGAGCCGCCGCCGGCGAGAAGTGGCAGCGGCGG
CGGCAGCGCCAAGGAGCCACAGGAGGAACGGAGCCAGCAGCAGGATGATATCGAAGAGCTGGAGACCAAG
GCCGTGGGAATGTCTAACGATGGCCGCTTTCTCAAGTTTGACATCGAAATCGGCAGAGGCTCCTTTAAGA
CGGTCTACAAAGGTCTGGACACTGAAACCACCGTGGAAGTCGCCTGGTGTGAACTGCAGGATCGAAAATT
AACAAAGTCTGAGAGGCAGAGATTTAAAGAAGAAGCTGAAATGTTAAAAGGTCTTCAGCATCCCAATATT
GTTAGATTTTATGATTCCTGGGAATCCACAGTAAAAGGAAAGAAGTGCATTGTTTTGGTGACTGAACTTA
TGACGTCTGGAACACTTAAAACGTATCTGAAAAGGTTTAAAGTGATGAAGATCAAAGTTCTAAGAAGCTG
GTGCCGTCAGATCCTTAAAGGTCTTCAGTTTCTTCATACTCGAACTCCACCTATCATTCACCGCGATCTT
AAATGTGACAACATCTTTATCACCGGCCCTACTGGCTCAGTCAAGATTGGAGACCTCGGTCTGGCAACCC
TGAAGCGGGCTTCTTTTGCCAAGAGTGTGATAGGTATGTTTCAGGTGTACCTTGGAGCCTGA
