>Addgene plasmid #23670 | pDONR223-WNK1 | addgene partial sequence | sequence record 29539 | 23670 with M13pUC-fwd
TAATGATTTTATTTTGACTGATAGTGACCTGTTCGTTGCAACAAATTGATGAGCAATGCTTTTTTATAAT
GCCAACTTTGTACAAAAAAGTTGGCATGTCTGGCTGCGCCGCAGAGAAGCAGAGCAGCACTCCCGGTTCC
CTGTTCCTCTCGCCGCCGGCTCCTGCCCCCAAGAATGGCTCCAGCTCCGATTCCTCCGTGGGGGAGAAAC
TGGGAGCCGCGGCCGCCGACGCTGTGACCGGCAGGACCGAGGAGTACAGGCGCCGCCGCCACACTATGGA
CAAGGACAGCCGTGGGGCGGCCGCGACCACTACCACCACTGAGCACCGCTTCTTCCGCCGGAGCGTCATC
TGCGACTCCAATGCCACTGCACTGGAGCTTCCCGGCCTTCCTCTTTCCCTGCCCCAGCCCAGCATCCCCG
CGGCTGTCCCGCAGAGTGCTCCACCGGAGCCCCACCGGGAAGAGACCGTGACCGCCACCGCCACTTCCCA
GGTAGCCCAGCAGCCTCCAGCCGCTGCCGCCCCTGGGGAACAGGCCGTCGCGGGCCCTGCCCCCTCGACT
GTCCCCAGCAGTACCAGCAAAGACCGCCCAGTGTCCCAGCCTAGCCTTGTGGGGAGCAAAGAGGAGCCGC
CGCCGGCGAGAAGTGGCAGCGGCGGCGGCAGCGCC
